Addgene plasmid #103220: LSB-hsa-miR-132-5p
Purpose: Used to sense miRNA activity using fluorescence based tools. hsa-miR-132-5p target in 3' UTR of of mKate. miRNA activity can be measured by the repression of mKate2 relative to EBFP2 fluorescent proteins . Plasmid is inherently unstable; please see Depositor Comments
Depositing lab: Ron Weiss. Depositing organization: Massachusetts Institute of Technology. Publication: A mixed antagonistic/synergistic miRNA repression model enables accurate predictions of multi-input miRNA sensor activity. Gam JJ, Babb J, Weiss R. Nat Commun. 2018 Jun 22;9(1):2430. doi: 10.1038/s41467-018-04575-0. PubMed 29934631.
Backbone
  Vector backbone: Low Sensor Backbone (LSB)
  Vector type: Mammalian Expression, Synthetic Biology
Growth in bacteria
  Bacterial resistance: Ampicillin and Kanamycin, 100 & 50 μg/mL
  Growth temperature: 30°C
  Growth strain: NEB Stable
  Copy number: High Copy
Gene/Insert
  Gene/Insert name: hsa-miR-132-5p target
  Species: H. sapiens (human)
  Entrez Gene: MIR132 (a.k.a. MIRN132, miRNA132, mir-132)
  Promoter: EF-1a
  Cloning method: Gibson Cloning
Terms and licenses: Academic/Nonprofit Terms; Industry Terms: Not Available to Industry
Depositor comments: Please note that this plasmid is inherently unstable due to a repeating poly A element. We recommend performing a diagnostic digest on multiple colonies upon receipt. The depositors would like to note the presence of several discrepancies between the depositor sequence and physical plasmid sequence. In particular, the sequences upstream and downstream of the puromycin coding region have 10 bp insertions which do not affect the ability to perform puromycin selection. The sequences for those regions within the physical plasmids are as follows: Upstream of Puro: GAATTCGACCGCCTGTCTCAAGGTGCCACC; Downstream of Puro: GCTTTGAGACTACGCGTGAATTCACTCCTC.
How to cite: LSB-hsa-miR-132-5p was a gift from Ron Weiss (Addgene plasmid # 103220 ; http://n2t.net/addgene:103220 ; RRID:Addgene_103220)
