[The description below was written by a language model from this plasmid's Addgene catalogue record and pLannotate feature annotations shown in this document.]
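Description:
LSB-hsa-miR-132-5p is a mammalian expression plasmid of about 11 kb, built on the Low Sensor Backbone (LSB) and designed as a two-colour fluorescent sensor of microRNA activity. In bacteria it replicates from a high-copy ColE1/pUC-type origin and carries both β-lactamase (AmpR) and an aph(3')-Ia kanamycin resistance gene, matching the dual ampicillin and kanamycin selection listed in the record. A puromycin N-acetyltransferase coding sequence followed by a rabbit β-globin poly(A) signal allows puromycin selection in mammalian cells. No promoter for this cassette is annotated in the feature table.

The payload is two parallel transcription units, each driven by the human EF-1α core promoter with its intron A and terminated by a rabbit β-globin polyadenylation signal. Both are flanked by Gateway attB4, attB1 and attB2 sites left over from modular assembly. The first unit encodes the red fluorescent protein mKate2. According to the catalogue entry, it carries a target site for human miR-132-5p in its 3' UTR, although the site itself is not annotated; it presumably lies in the unannotated stretch between the mKate2 coding sequence and the poly(A) signal. The second unit encodes the blue protein EBFP2 without a target site, and this serves as an internal reference for delivery and expression. In cells where miR-132-5p is active, the mKate2 transcript is repressed, so a drop in mKate2 relative to EBFP2 fluorescence reports miRNA activity.

The depositor warns that the repeated poly(A) elements make the plasmid inherently unstable. The depositor also notes small insertions flanking the puromycin coding region in the physical plasmid, relative to the deposited sequence, that do not impair puromycin selection.
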