Features (pLannotate 1.2.2; 28 found; start..end, strand, type, name):
     87..675     -  rep_origin     ori: high-copy-number ColE1/pMB1/pBR322/pUC origin of replication
    846..1706    -  CDS            AmpR: β-lactamase; bla; confers resistance to ampicillin, carbenicillin, and related antibiotics
   1707..1778    -  promoter       AmpR promoter: bla
   1857..2456    +  CDS            PuroR: puromycin N-acetyltransferase; pac from Streptomyces alboniger; confers resistance to puromycin
   2461..2541    +  CDS            HBB (fragment): HBB_PONPY - Experimental evidence at transcript level: Swiss-Prot protein existence level 2. Involved in oxygen transport from the lung to the various peripheral tissues. From Pongo pygmaeus (Bornean orangutan).
   2612..2667    +  polyA_signal   β-globin poly(A) signal: rabbit β-globin polyadenylation signal (Gil and Proudfoot, 1987)
   3646..3666    +  protein_bind   attB4: mutant version of attB; core recombination site for the Gateway® BP reaction BP Clonase™
   3734..3945    +  promoter       EF-1α core promoter: core promoter for human elongation factor EF-1α
   3946..4884    +  intron         EF-1α intron A: intron upstream of the start codon of human EF-1α
   4911..4931    +  protein_bind   attB1: mutant version of attB; core recombination site for the Gateway® BP reaction BP Clonase™
   4951..5646    +  CDS            mKate2: mKate2 is a basic (constitutively fluorescent) red fluorescent protein published in 2009, derived from Entacmaea quadricolor. It is reported to be a rapidly-maturing monomer with moderate acid sensitivity.
   5666..5690    -  protein_bind   attB2: mutant version of attB; recombination site for the Gateway® BP reaction BP Clonase™
   5834..5908    +  CDS            HBB (fragment): HBB_PONPY - Experimental evidence at transcript level: Swiss-Prot protein existence level 2. Involved in oxygen transport from the lung to the various peripheral tissues. From Pongo pygmaeus (Bornean orangutan).
   5979..6034    +  polyA_signal   β-globin poly(A) signal: rabbit β-globin polyadenylation signal (Gil and Proudfoot, 1987)
   6418..6443    +  misc_feature   SA: splice acceptor site
   7115..7135    +  protein_bind   attB4: mutant version of attB; core recombination site for the Gateway® BP reaction BP Clonase™
   7203..7414    +  promoter       EF-1α core promoter: core promoter for human elongation factor EF-1α
   7415..8353    +  intron         EF-1α intron A: intron upstream of the start codon of human EF-1α
   8380..8400    +  protein_bind   attB1: mutant version of attB; core recombination site for the Gateway® BP reaction BP Clonase™
   8411..9127    +  CDS            EBFP2: EBFP2 is a basic (constitutively fluorescent) blue fluorescent protein published in 2007, derived from Aequorea victoria. It is reported to be a rapidly-maturing monomer with moderate acid sensitivity.
   9135..9159    -  protein_bind   attB2: mutant version of attB; recombination site for the Gateway® BP reaction BP Clonase™
   9163..9243    +  CDS            HBB (fragment): HBB_PONPY - Experimental evidence at transcript level: Swiss-Prot protein existence level 2. Involved in oxygen transport from the lung to the various peripheral tissues. From Pongo pygmaeus (Bornean orangutan).
   9314..9369    +  polyA_signal   β-globin poly(A) signal: rabbit β-globin polyadenylation signal (Gil and Proudfoot, 1987)
   9752..9774    -  protein_bind   lac operator (fragment): The lac repressor binds to the lac operator to inhibit transcription in E. coli. This inhibition can be relieved by adding lactose or isopropyl-β-D-thiogalactopyranoside (IPTG). lac repressor encoded by lacI
   9778..9808    -  promoter       lac promoter: promoter for the E. coli lac operon
   9823..9844    -  protein_bind   CAP binding site: CAP binding activates transcription in the presence of cAMP. E. coli catabolite activator protein
   9857..9896    -  CDS            lacI (fragment): lac repressor; lacI; The lac repressor binds to the lac operator to inhibit transcription in E. coli. This inhibition can be relieved by adding lactose or isopropyl-β-D-thiogalactopyranoside (IPTG).
  10069..10878   +  CDS            KanR: aminoglycoside phosphotransferase; aph(3')-Ia; confers resistance to kanamycin in bacteria or G418 (Geneticin®) in eukaryotes
>Addgene plasmid #103220 | LSB-hsa-miR-132-5p | depositor full sequence | sequence record 195489 | Full Sequence
AATTGAGGGGATAACGCAGGAAAGAACATGTGAGCAAAAGGCCAGCAAAAGGCCAGGAACCGTAAAAAGG
CCGCGTTGCTGGCGTTTTTCCATAGGCTCCGCCCCCCTGACGAGCATCACAAAAATCGACGCTCAAGTCA
GAGGTGGCGAAACCCGACAGGACTATAAAGATACCAGGCGTTTCCCCCTGGAAGCTCCCTCGTGCGCTCT
CCTGTTCCGACCCTGCCGCTTACCGGATACCTGTCCGCCTTTCTCCCTTCGGGAAGCGTGGCGCTTTCTC
ATAGCTCACGCTGTAGGTATCTCAGTTCGGTGTAGGTCGTTCGCTCCAAGCTGGGCTGTGTGCACGAACC
CCCCGTTCAGCCCGACCGCTGCGCCTTATCCGGTAACTATCGTCTTGAGTCCAACCCGGTAAGACACGAC
TTATCGCCACTGGCAGCAGCCACTGGTAACAGGATTAGCAGAGCGAGGTATGTAGGCGGTGCTACAGAGT
TCTTGAAGTGGTGGCCTAACTACGGCTACACTAGAAGAACAGTATTTGGTATCTGCGCTCTGCTGAAGCC
AGTTACCTTCGGAAAAAGAGTTGGTAGCTCTTGATCCGGCAAACAAACCACCGCTGGTAGCGGTGGTTTT
TTTGTTTGCAAGCAGCAGATTACGCGCAGAAAAAAAGGATCTCAAGAAGATCCTTTGATCTTTTCTACGG
GGTCTGACGCTCAGTGGAACGAAAACTCACGTTAAGGGATTTTGGTCATGAGATTATCAAAAAGGATCTT
CACCTAGATCCTTTTAAATTAAAAATGAAGTTTTAAATCAATCTAAAGTATATATGAGTAAACTTGGTCT
GACAGTTACCAATGCTTAATCAGTGAGGCACCTATCTCAGCGATCTGTCTATTTCGTTCATCCATAGTTG
CCTGACTCCCCGTCGTGTAGATAACTACGATACGGGAGGGCTTACCATCTGGCCCCAGTGCTGCAATGAT
ACCGCGAGAACCACGCTCACCGGCTCCAGATTTATCAGCAATAAACCAGCCAGCCGGAAGGGCCGAGCGC
AGAAGTGGTCCTGCAACTTTATCCGCCTCCATCCAGTCTATTAATTGTTGCCGGGAAGCTAGAGTAAGTA
GTTCGCCAGTTAATAGTTTGCGCAACGTTGTTGCCATTGCTACAGGCATCGTGGTGTCACGCTCGTCGTT
TGGTATGGCTTCATTCAGCTCCGGTTCCCAACGATCAAGGCGAGTTACATGATCCCCCATGTTGTGCAAA
AAAGCGGTTAGCTCCTTCGGTCCTCCGATCGTTGTCAGAAGTAAGTTGGCCGCAGTGTTATCACTCATGG
TTATGGCAGCACTGCATAATTCTCTTACTGTCATGCCATCCGTAAGATGCTTTTCTGTGACTGGTGAGTA
CTCAACCAAGTCATTCTGAGAATAGTGTATGCGGCGACCGAGTTGCTCTTGCCCGGCGTCAATACGGGAT
AATACCGCGCCACATAGCAGAACTTTAAAAGTGCTCATCATTGGAAAACGTTCTTCGGGGCGAAAACTCT
CAAGGATCTTACCGCTGTTGAGATCCAGTTCGATGTAACCCACTCGTGCACCCAACTGATCTTCAGCATC
TTTTACTTTCACCAGCGTTTCTGGGTGAGCAAAAACAGGAAGGCAAAATGCCGCAAAAAAGGGAATAAGG
GCGACACGGAAATGTTGAATACTCATACTCTTCCTTTTTCAATATTATTGAAGCATTTATCAGGGTTATT
GTCTCATGAGCGGATACATATTTGAATGTAGCTCCGAATTTCTCGAGGGCTTGTCGACGACGGCGGTCTC
CGTCGTCAGGATCATGAATTCGACCCGCCTGCCACCATGACCGAGTACAAGCCCACGGTGCGCCTCGCCA
CCCGCGACGACGTCCCCCGGGCCGTACGCACCCTCGCCGCCGCGTTCGCCGACTACCCCGCCACGCGCCA
CACCGTCGACCCGGACCGCCACATCGAGCGGGTCACCGAGCTGCAAGAACTCTTCCTCACGCGCGTCGGG
CTCGACATCGGCAAGGTGTGGGTCGCGGACGACGGCGCCGCGGTGGCGGTCTGGACCACGCCGGAGAGCG
TCGAAGCGGGGGCGGTGTTCGCCGAGATCGGCCCGCGCATGGCCGAGTTGAGCGGTTCCCGGCTGGCCGC
GCAGCAACAGATGGAAGGCCTCCTGGCGCCGCACCGGCCCAAGGAGCCCGCGTGGTTCCTGGCCACCGTC
GGCGTCTCGCCCGACCACCAGGGCAAGGGTCTGGGCAGCGCCGTCGTGCTCCCCGGAGTGGAGGCGGCCG
AGCGCGCCGGGGTGCCCGCCTTCCTGGAGACATCCGCGCCCCGCAACCTCCCCTTCTACGAGCGGCTCGG
CTTCACCGTCACCGCCGACGTCGAGGTGCCCGAAGGACCGCGCACCTGGTGCATGACCCGCAAGCCCGGT
GCCTGATACGCGTGAATTCACTCCTCAGGTGCAGGCTGCCTATCAGAAGGTGGTGGCTGGTGTGGCCAAT
GCCCTGGCTCACAAATACCACTGAGATCTTTTTCCCTCTGCCAAAAATTATGGGGACATCATGAAGCCCC
TTGAGCATCTGACTTCTGGCTAATAAAGGAAATTTATTTTCATTGCAATAGTGTGTTGGAATTTTTTGTG
TCTCTCACTCGGAAGGACATATGGGAGGGCAAATCATTTAAAACATCAGAATGAGTATTTGGTTTAGAGT
TTGGCAACATATGCCCATATGCTGGCTGCCATGAACAAAGGTTGGCTATAAAGAGGTCATCAGTATATGA
AACAGCCCCCTGCTGTCCATTCCTTATTCCATAGAAAAGCCTTGACTTGAGGTTAGATTTTTTTTATATT
TTGTTTTGTGTTATTTTTTTCTTTAACATCCCTAAAATTTTCCTTACATGTTTTACTAGCCAGATTTTTC
CTCCTCTCCTGACTACTCCCAGTCATAGCTGTCCCTCTTCTCTTATGGAGATCCCTCGACCTGCAGCCCA
AGCTTGAATTCTCTAGAATTACCCTGTTATCCCTATGCTTGGTTTACCGAGCTCTTATTGGTTTTCAAAC
TTCATTGACTGTGCCCAACGCGCCTGGGAGCTCACGGGGACAGCCCCCCCCCAAAGCCCCCAGGGATGTA
ATTACGTCCCTCCCCCGCTAGGGGGCAGCAGCGAGCCGCCCGGGGCTCCGCTCCGGTCCGGCGCTCCCCC
CGCATCCCCGAGCCGGCAGCGTGCGGGGACAGCCCGGGCACGGGGAAGGTGGCACGGGATCGCTTTCCTC
TGAACGCTTCTCGCTGCTCTTTGAGCCTGCAGACACCTGGGGGGATACGGGGAAAAAGCTAGGCTGAAAG
ACCGGTTCTTAGAATGACACGCGCCTGGGAGCTCACGGGGACAGCCCCCCCCCAAAGCCCCCAGGGATGT
AATTACGTCCCTCCCCCGCTAGGGGGCAGCAGCGAGCCGCCCGGGGCTCCGCTCCGGTCCGGCGCTCCCC
CCGCATCCCCGAGCCGGCAGCGTGCGGGGACAGCCCGGGCACGGGGAAGGTGGCACGGGATCGCTTTCCT
CTGAACGCTTCTCGCTGCTCTTTGAGCCTGCAGACACCTGGGGGGATACGGGGAAAAAGCTAACTTCTGA
GACGACAACTTTGTATAGAAAAGTTGGCTCCGAATTCGCCCTTGACAGCAGAGATCCAGTTTGGTTAATT
AATTGGCTCCGGTGCCCGTCAGTGGGCAGAGCGCACATCGCCCACAGTCCCCGAGAAGTTGTGGGGAGGG
GTCGGCAATTGAACCGGTGCCTAGAGAAGGTGGCGCGGGGTAAACTGGGAAAGTGATGTCGTGTACTGGC
TCCGCCTTTTTCCCGAGGGTGGGGGAGAACCGTATATAAGTGCAGTAGTCGCCGTGAACGTTCTTTTTCG
CAACGGGTTTGCCGCCAGAACACAGGTAAGTGCCGTGTGTGGTTCCCGCGGGCCTGGCCTCTTTACGGGT
TATGGCCCTTGCGTGCCTTGAATTACTTCCACCTGGCTGCAGTACGTGATTCTTGATCCCGAGCTTCGGG
TTGGAAGTGGGTGGGAGAGTTCGAGGCCTTGCGCTTAAGGAGCCCCTTCGCCTCGTGCTTGAGTTGAGGC
CTGGCCTGGGCGCTGGGGCCGCCGCGTGCGAATCTGGTGGCACCTTCGCGCCTGTCTCGCTGCTTTCGAT
AAGTCTCTAGCCATTTAAAATTTTTGATGACCTGCTGCGACGCTTTTTTTCTGGCAAGATAGTCTTGTAA
ATGCGGGCCAAGATCTGCACACTGGTATTTCGGTTTTTGGGGCCGCGGGCGGCGACGGGGCCCGTGCGTC
CCAGCGCACATGTTCGGCGAGGCGGGGCCTGCGAGCGCGGCCACCGAGAATCGGACGGGGGTAGTCTCAA
GCTGGCCGGCCTGCTCTGGTGCCTGGCCTCGCGCCGCCGTGTATCGCCCCGCCCTGGGCGGCAAGGCTGG
CCCGGTCGGCACCAGTTGCGTGAGCGGAAAGATGGCCGCTTCCCGGCCCTGCTGCAGGGAGCTCAAAATG
GAGGACGCGGCGCTCGGGAGAGCGGGCGGGTGAGTCACCCACACAAAGGAAAAGGGCCTTTCCGTCCTCA
GCCGTCGCTTCATGTGACTCCACGGAGTACCGGGCGCCGTCCAGGCACCTCGATTAGTTCTCGAGCTTTT
GGAGTACGTCGTCTTTAGGTTGGGGGGAGGGGTTTTATGCGATGGAGTTTCCCCACACTGAGTGGGTGGA
GACTGAAGTTAGGCCAGCTTGGCACTTGATGTAATTCTCCTTGGAATTTGCCCTTTTTGAGTTTGGATCT
TGGTTCATTCTCAAGCCTCAGACAGTGGTTCAAAGTTTTTTTCTTCCATTTCAGGTGTCGTGAGAAGGGC
GAATTCGACCCAAGTTTGTACAAAAAAGCAGGCTGGATCCAGGTGCCACCATGGTGAGCGAGCTGATTAA
GGAGAACATGCACATGAAGCTGTACATGGAGGGCACCGTGAACAACCACCACTTCAAGTGCACATCCGAG
GGCGAAGGCAAGCCCTACGAGGGCACCCAGACCATGAGAATCAAGGCGGTCGAGGGCGGCCCTCTCCCCT
TCGCCTTCGACATCCTGGCTACCAGCTTCATGTACGGCAGCAAAACCTTCATCAACCACACCCAGGGCAT
CCCCGACTTCTTTAAGCAGTCCTTCCCCGAGGGCTTCACATGGGAGAGAGTCACCACATACGAAGATGGG
GGCGTGCTGACCGCTACCCAGGACACCAGCCTCCAGGACGGCTGCCTCATCTACAACGTCAAGATCAGAG
GGGTGAACTTCCCATCCAACGGCCCTGTGATGCAGAAGAAAACACTCGGCTGGGAGGCCTCCACCGAGAC
ACTGTACCCCGCTGACGGCGGCCTGGAAGGCAGAGCCGACATGGCCCTGAAGCTCGTGGGCGGGGGCCAC
CTGATCTGCAACCTTAAGACCACATACAGATCCAAGAAACCCGCTAAGAACCTCAAGATGCCCGGCGTCT
ACTATGTGGACAGGAGACTGGAAAGAATCAAGGAGGCCGACAAAGAGACATACGTCGAGCAGCACGAGGT
GGCTGTGGCCAGATACTGCGACCTCCCTAGCAAACTGGGGCACAAACTTAATTGAGAATTCTACCACCCA
GCTTTCTTGTACAAAGTGGTACGTCTCAAGACCAGAGGTCTCTGCTTTCACGGATAGTAACAATCGAAAG
CCACGGTAGTAACAATCGAAAGCCACGGTAGTAACAATCGAAAGCCACGGTAGTAACAATCGAAAGCCAC
GGTCAACCAGAAGAGACCTGTGCTTCACTCCTCAGGTGCAGGCTGCCTATCAGAAGGTGGTGGCTGGTGT
GGCCAATGCCCTGGCTCACAAATACCACTGAGATCTTTTTCCCTCTGCCAAAAATTATGGGGACATCATG
AAGCCCCTTGAGCATCTGACTTCTGGCTAATAAAGGAAATTTATTTTCATTGCAATAGTGTGTTGGAATT
TTTTGTGTCTCTCACTCGGAAGGACATATGGGAGGGCAAATCATTTAAAACATCAGAATGAGTATTTGGT
TTAGAGTTTGGCAACATATGCCCATATGCTGGCTGCCATGAACAAAGGTTGGCTATAAAGAGGTCATCAG
TATATGAAACAGCCCCCTGCTGTCCATTCCTTATTCCATAGAAAAGCCTTGACTTGAGGTTAGATTTTTT
TTATATTTTGTTTTGTGTTATTTTTTTCTTTAACATCCCTAAAATTTTCCTTACATGTTTTACTAGCCAG
ATTTTTCCTCCTCTCCTGACTACTCCCAGTCATAGCTGTCCCTCTTCTCTTATGGAGATCCCGAGCGGTG
CGTTTTTATGCTTGTAGTATTGTATAATGTTTTTAAGATCCAAGCTTCTGACCTCTTCTCTTCCTCCCAC
AGGGCCTCGAGACAATTGCATCGATGGTACCAGTGAAAGTCTGCAATGAATTCGAGTTGGCGCGCCTGTC
ATTCTAAATCTCTCTTTCAGCCTAAAGCTTTTTCCCCGTATCCCCCCAGGTGTCTGCAGGCTCAAAGAGC
AGCGAGAAGCGTTCAGAGGAAAGCGATCCCGTGCCACCTTCCCCGTGCCCGGGCTGTCCCCGCACGCTGC
CGGCTCGGGGATGCGGGGGGAGCGCCGGACCGGAGCGGAGCCCCGGGCGGCTCGCTGCTGCCCCCTAGCG
GGGGAGGGACGTAATTACATCCCTGGGGGCTTTGGGAGGGGGCTGTCCCCGTGAGCTCCCAGGCGCGCCT
GTCATTCTAAATCTCTCTTTCAGCCTAAAGCTTTTTCCCCGTATCCCCCCAGGTGTCTGCAGGCTCAAAG
AGCAGCGAGAAGCGTTCAGAGGAAAGCGATCCCGTGCCACCTTCCCCGTGCCCGGGCTGTCCCCGCACGC
TGCCGGCTCGGGGATGCGGGGGGAGCGCCGGACCGGAGCGGAGCCCCGGGCGGCTCGCTGCTGCCCCCTA
GCGGGGGAGGGACGTAATTACATCCCTGGGGGCTTTGGGGGGGGGCTGTCCCCGTGAGCTCCCAGGCGCG
CCAACTCGGTACCGTATCGATGTCGACGTTAACGCTAGTGATATCAACTTTGTATAGAAAAGTTGGCTCC
GAATTCGCCCTTGACAGCAGAGATCCAGTTTGGTTAATTAATTGGCTCCGGTGCCCGTCAGTGGGCAGAG
CGCACATCGCCCACAGTCCCCGAGAAGTTGTGGGGAGGGGTCGGCAATTGAACCGGTGCCTAGAGAAGGT
GGCGCGGGGTAAACTGGGAAAGTGATGTCGTGTACTGGCTCCGCCTTTTTCCCGAGGGTGGGGGAGAACC
GTATATAAGTGCAGTAGTCGCCGTGAACGTTCTTTTTCGCAACGGGTTTGCCGCCAGAACACAGGTAAGT
GCCGTGTGTGGTTCCCGCGGGCCTGGCCTCTTTACGGGTTATGGCCCTTGCGTGCCTTGAATTACTTCCA
CCTGGCTGCAGTACGTGATTCTTGATCCCGAGCTTCGGGTTGGAAGTGGGTGGGAGAGTTCGAGGCCTTG
CGCTTAAGGAGCCCCTTCGCCTCGTGCTTGAGTTGAGGCCTGGCCTGGGCGCTGGGGCCGCCGCGTGCGA
ATCTGGTGGCACCTTCGCGCCTGTCTCGCTGCTTTCGATAAGTCTCTAGCCATTTAAAATTTTTGATGAC
CTGCTGCGACGCTTTTTTTCTGGCAAGATAGTCTTGTAAATGCGGGCCAAGATCTGCACACTGGTATTTC
GGTTTTTGGGGCCGCGGGCGGCGACGGGGCCCGTGCGTCCCAGCGCACATGTTCGGCGAGGCGGGGCCTG
CGAGCGCGGCCACCGAGAATCGGACGGGGGTAGTCTCAAGCTGGCCGGCCTGCTCTGGTGCCTGGCCTCG
CGCCGCCGTGTATCGCCCCGCCCTGGGCGGCAAGGCTGGCCCGGTCGGCACCAGTTGCGTGAGCGGAAAG
ATGGCCGCTTCCCGGCCCTGCTGCAGGGAGCTCAAAATGGAGGACGCGGCGCTCGGGAGAGCGGGCGGGT
GAGTCACCCACACAAAGGAAAAGGGCCTTTCCGTCCTCAGCCGTCGCTTCATGTGACTCCACGGAGTACC
GGGCGCCGTCCAGGCACCTCGATTAGTTCTCGAGCTTTTGGAGTACGTCGTCTTTAGGTTGGGGGGAGGG
GTTTTATGCGATGGAGTTTCCCCACACTGAGTGGGTGGAGACTGAAGTTAGGCCAGCTTGGCACTTGATG
TAATTCTCCTTGGAATTTGCCCTTTTTGAGTTTGGATCTTGGTTCATTCTCAAGCCTCAGACAGTGGTTC
AAAGTTTTTTTCTTCCATTTCAGGTGTCGTGAGAAGGGCGAATTCGACCCAAGTTTGTACAAAAAAGCAG
GCTCGCCACCATGGTGAGCAAGGGCGAGGAGCTGTTCACCGGGGTGGTGCCCATCCTGGTCGAGCTGGAC
GGCGACGTAAACGGCCACAAGTTCAGCGTGAGGGGCGAGGGCGAGGGCGATGCCACCAACGGCAAGCTGA
CCCTGAAGTTCATCTGCACCACCGGCAAGCTGCCCGTGCCCTGGCCCACCCTCGTGACCACCCTGAGCCA
CGGCGTGCAGTGCTTCGCCCGCTACCCCGACCACATGAAGCAGCACGACTTCTTCAAGTCCGCCATGCCC
GAAGGCTACGTCCAGGAGCGCACCATCTTCTTCAAGGACGACGGCACCTACAAGACCCGCGCCGAGGTGA
AGTTCGAGGGCGACACCCTAGTGAACCGCATCGAGCTGAAGGGCGTCGACTTCAAGGAGGACGGCAACAT
CCTGGGGCACAAGCTGGAGTACAACTTCAACAGCCACAACATCTATATCATGGCCGTCAAGCAGAAGAAC
GGCATCAAGGTGAACTTCAAGATCCGCCACAACGTGGAGGACGGCAGCGTGCAGCTCGCCGACCACTACC
AGCAGAACACCCCCATCGGCGACGGCCCCGTGCTGCTGCCCGACAGCCACTACCTGAGCACCCAGTCCGT
GCTGAGCAAAGACCCCAACGAGAAGCGCGATCACATGGTCCTGCTGGAGTTCCGCACCGCCGCCGGGATC
ACTCTCGGCATGGACGAGCTGTACAAGTAATACCACCCAGCTTTCTTGTACAAAGTGGTACGCGTGAATT
CACTCCTCAGGTGCAGGCTGCCTATCAGAAGGTGGTGGCTGGTGTGGCCAATGCCCTGGCTCACAAATAC
CACTGAGATCTTTTTCCCTCTGCCAAAAATTATGGGGACATCATGAAGCCCCTTGAGCATCTGACTTCTG
GCTAATAAAGGAAATTTATTTTCATTGCAATAGTGTGTTGGAATTTTTTGTGTCTCTCACTCGGAAGGAC
ATATGGGAGGGCAAATCATTTAAAACATCAGAATGAGTATTTGGTTTAGAGTTTGGCAACATATGCCCAT
ATGCTGGCTGCCATGAACAAAGGTTGGCTATAAAGAGGTCATCAGTATATGAAACAGCCCCCTGCTGTCC
ATTCCTTATTCCATAGAAAAGCCTTGACTTGAGGTTAGATTTTTTTTATATTTTGTTTTGTGTTATTTTT
TTCTTTAACATCCCTAAAATTTTCCTTACATGTTTTACTAGCCAGATTTTTCCTCCTCTCCTGACTACTC
CCAGTCATAGCTGTCCCTCTTCTCTTATGGAGATCCCTCGACCTGCAGCCCAAGCTTGGCGTAATCATGG
TCATAGCTGTTTCCTGTGTGAAATTGTTATCCGCTCACAATTCCACACAACATACGAGCCGGAAGCATAA
AGTGTAAAGCCTGGGGTGCCTAATGAGTGAGCTAACTCACATTAATTGCGTTGCGCTCACTGCCCGCTTT
CCAGTCGGGAAACCTGTCGTGCCAGCGGATCGACAGTACTAAGCTTGGTCTAATACCCAATCTCTCGTCT
TATCCAGATGTTTTATACGCCTCTGGCCCGTGTCTCAAAATCTCTGATGTTACATTGCACAAGATAAAAT
AATATCATCATGAACAATAAAACTGTCTGCTTACATAAACAGTAATACAAGGGGTGTTATGAGCCATATT
CAACGGGAAACGTCGAGGCCGCGATTAAATTCCAACATGGATGCTGATTTATATGGGTATAAATGGGCTC
GCGATAATGTCGGGCAATCAGGTGCGACAATCTATCGCTTGTATGGGAAGCCCGATGCGCCAGAGTTGTT
TCTGAAACATGGCAAAGGTAGCGTTGCCAATGATGTTACAGATGAGATGGTCAGACTAAACTGGCTGACG
GAATTTATGCCTCTTCCGACCATCAAGCATTTTATCCGTACTCCTGATGATGCATGGTTACTCACCACTG
CGATCCCCGGAAAAACAGCATTCCAGGTATTAGAAGAATATCCTGATTCAGGTGAAAATATTGTTGATGC
GCTGGCAGTGTTCCTGCGCCGGTTGCATTCGATTCCTGTTTGTAATTGTCCTTTTAACAGCGATCGCGTA
TTTCGTCTCGCTCAGGCGCAATCACGAATGAATAACGGTTTGGTTGATGCGAGTGATTTTGATGACGAGC
GTAATGGCTGGCCTGTTGAACAAGTCTGGAAAGAAATGCATAAACTTTTGCCATTCTCACCGGATTCAGT
CGTCACTCATGGTGATTTCTCACTTGATAACCTTATTTTTGACGAGGGGAAATTAATAGGTTGTATTGAT
GTTGGACGAGTCGGAATCGCAGACCGATACCAGGATCTTGCCATCCTATGGAACTGCCTCGGTGAGTTTT
CTCCTTCATTACAGAAACGGCTTTTTCAAAAATATGGTATTGATAATCCTGATATGAATAAATTGCAGTT
TCATTTGATGCTCGATGAGTTTTTCTAATCAGAATTGGTTAATTGGTTGTAACACTGGCAGAGCATTACG
CTGACTTGACGGGACGGCGCAAGCTCATGACCAAAATCCCTTAACGTGAGTTACGCGTCGTTCCACTGAG
CGTCAGAGGTATCACTAGTATTACAGAGGTAAGTTATAACAGTCGCCTAACCC
