>Addgene plasmid #103220 | LSB-hsa-miR-132-5p | depositor partial sequence | sequence record 195490 | hsa-miR-132-5p target
AGTAACAATCGAAAGCCACGGT
