>Addgene plasmid #103220 | LSB-hsa-miR-132-5p | addgene partial sequence | sequence record 255874 | mKate2-F 5'-ACCCGCTAAGAACCTCAAGA-3'
GAGGCCGACAAAGAGACATACGTCGAGCAGCACGAGGTGGCTGTGGCCAGATACTGCGACCTCCCTAGCA
AACTGGGGCACAAACTTAATTGAGAATTCTACCACCCAGCTTTCTTGTACAAAGTGGTACGTCTCAAGAC
CAGAGGTCTCTGCTTTCACGGATAGTAACAATCGAAAGCCACGGTAGTAACAATCGAAAGCCACGGTAGT
AACAATCGAAAGCCACGGTAGTAACAATCGAAAGCCACGGTCAACCAGAAGAGACCTGTGCTTCACTCCT
CAGGTGCAGGCTGCCTATCAGAAGGTGGTGGCTGGTGTGGCCAATGCCCTGGCTCACAAATACCACTGAG
ATCTTTTTCCCTCTGCCAAAAATTATGGGGACATCATGAAGCCCCTTGAGCATCTGACTTCTGGCTAATA
AAGGAAATTTATTTTCATTGCAATAGTGTGTTGGAATTTTTTGTGTCTCTCACTCGGAAGGACATATGGG
AGGGCAAATCATTTAAAACATCAGAATGAGTATTTGGTTTAGAGTTTGGCAACATATGCCCATATGCTGG
CTGCCATGAACAAAGGTTGGCTATAAAGAGGTCATCAGTATATGAAACAGCCCCCTGCTGTCCATTCCTT
ATTCCATAGAAAAGCCTTGACTTGAGG
